>Addgene plasmid #148092 | pnEA-NpH-NcPAN3_234-656-V627E_Y | depositor full sequence | sequence record 290539 | Full Sequence
TTCTTGAAGACGAAAGGGCCTCGTGATACGCCTATTTTTATAGGTTAATGTCATGATAATAATGGTTTCT
TAGACGTCAGGTGGCACTTTTCGGGGAAATGTGCGCGGAACCCCTATTTGTTTATTTTTCTAAATACATT
CAAATATGTATCCGCTCATGAGACAATAACCCTGATAAATGCTTCAATAATATTGAAAAAGGAAGAGTAT
GAGTATTCAACATTTCCGTGTCGCCCTTATTCCCTTTTTTGCGGCATTTTGCCTTCCTGTTTTTGCTCAC
CCAGAAACGCTGGTGAAAGTAAAAGATGCTGAAGATCAGTTGGGTGCACGAGTGGGTTACATCGAACTGG
ATCTCAACAGCGGTAAGATCCTTGAGAGTTTTCGCCCCGAAGAACGTTTTCCAATGATGAGCACTTTTAA
AGTTCTGCTATGTGGCGCGGTATTATCCCGTGTTGACGCCGGGCAAGAGCAACTCGGTCGCCGCATACAC
TATTCTCAGAATGACTTGGTTGAGTACTCACCAGTCACAGAAAAGCATCTTACGGATGGCATGACAGTAA
GAGAATTATGCAGTGCTGCCATAACCATGAGTGATAACACTGCGGCCAACTTACTTCTGACAACGATCGG
AGGACCGAAGGAGCTAACCGCTTTTTTGCACAACATGGGGGATCATGTAACTCGCCTTGATCGTTGGGAA
CCGGAGCTGAATGAAGCCATACCAAACGACGAGCGTGACACCACGATGCCTGCAGCAATGGCAACAACGT
TGCGCAAACTATTAACTGGCGAACTACTTACTCTAGCTTCCCGGCAACAATTAATAGACTGGATGGAGGC
GGATAAAGTTGCAGGACCACTTCTGCGCTCGGCCCTTCCGGCTGGCTGGTTTATTGCTGATAAATCTGGA
GCCGGTGAGCGTGGGTCTCGCGGTATCATTGCAGCACTGGGGCCAGATGGTAAGCCCTCCCGTATCGTAG
TTATCTACACGACGGGGAGTCAGGCAACTATGGATGAACGAAATAGACAGATCGCTGAGATAGGTGCCTC
ACTGATTAAGCATTGGTAACTGTCAGACCAAGTTTACTCATATATACTTTAGATTGATTTAAAACTTCAT
TTTTAATTTAAAAGGATCTAGGTGAAGATCCTTTTTGATAATCTCATGACCAAAATCCCTTAACGTGAGT
TTTCGTTCCACTGAGCGTCAGACCCCGTAGAAAAGATCAAAGGATCTTCTTGAGATCCTTTTTTTCTGCG
CGTAATCTGCTGCTTGCAAACAAAAAAACCACCGCTACCAGCGGTGGTTTGTTTGCCGGATCAAGAGCTA
CCAACTCTTTTTCCGAAGGTAACTGGCTTCAGCAGAGCGCAGATACCAAATACTGTCCTTCTAGTGTAGC
CGTAGTTAGGCCACCACTTCAAGAACTCTGTAGCACCGCCTACATACCTCGCTCTGCTAATCCTGTTACC
AGTGGCTGCTGCCAGTGGCGATAAGTCGTGTCTTACCGGGTTGGACTCAAGACGATAGTTACCGGATAAG
GCGCAGCGGTCGGGCTGAACGGGGGGTTCGTGCACACAGCCCAGCTTGGAGCGAACGACCTACACCGAAC
TGAGATACCTACAGCGTGAGCTATGAGAAAGCGCCACGCTTCCCGAAGGGAGAAAGGCGGACAGGTATCC
GGTAAGCGGCAGGGTCGGAACAGGAGAGCGCACGAGGGAGCTTCCAGGGGGAAACGCCTGGTATCTTTAT
AGTCCTGTCGGGTTTCGCCACCTCTGACTTGAGCGTCGATTTTTGTGATGCTCGTCAGGGGGGCGGAGCC
TATGGAAAAACGCCAGCAACGCGGCCTTTTTACGGTTCCTGGCCTTTTGCTGGCCTTTTGCTCACATGTT
CTTTCCTGCGTTATCCCCTGATTCTGTGGATAACCGTATTACCGCCTTTGAGTGAGCTGATACCGCTCGC
CGCAGCCGAACGACCGAGCGCAGCGAGTCAGTGAGCGAGGAAGCGGAAGAGCGCCTGATGCGGTATTTTC
TCCTTACGCATCTGTGCGGTATTTCACACCGCATATATGGTGCACTCTCAGTACAATCTGCTCTGATGCC
GCATAGTTAAGCCAGTATACACTCCGCTATCGCTACGTGACTGGGTCATGGCTGCGCCCCGACACCCGCC
AACACCCGCTGACGCGCCCTGACGGGCTTGTCTGCTCCCGGCATCCGCTTACAGACAAGCTGTGACCGTC
TCCGGGAGCTGCATGTGTCAGAGGTTTTCACCGTCATCACCGAAACGCGCGAGGCAGCTGCGGTAAAGCT
CATCAGCGTGGTCGTGAAGCGATTCACAGATGTCTGCCTGTTCATCCGCGTCCAGCTCGTTGAGTTTCTC
CAGAAGCGTTAATGTCTGGCTTCTGATAAAGCGGGCCATGTTAAGGGCGGTTTTTTCCTGTTTGGTCACT
GATGCCTCCGTGTAAGGGGGATTTCTGTTCATGGGGGTAATGATACCGATGAAACGAGAGAGGATGCTCA
CGATACGGGTTACTGATGATGAACATGCCCGGTTACTGGAACGTTGTGAGGGTAAACAACTGGCGGTATG
GATGCGGCGGGACCAGAGAAAAATCACTCAGGGTCAATGCCAGCGCTTCGTTAATACAGATGTAGGTGTT
CCACAGGGTAGCCAGCAGCATCCTGCGATGCAGATCCGGAACATAATGGTGCAGGGCGCTGACTTCCGCG
TTTCCAGACTTTACGAAACACGGAAACCGAAGACCATTCATGTTGTTGCTCAGGTCGCAGACGTTTTGCA
GCAGCAGTCGCTTCACGTTCGCTCGCGTATCGGTGATTCATTCTGCTAACCAGTAAGGCAACCCCGCCAG
CCTAGCCGGGTCCTCAACGACAGGAGCACGATCATGCGCACCCGTGGCCAGGACCCAACGCTGCCCGAGA
TGCGCCGCGTGCGGCTGCTGGAGATGGCGGACGCGATGGATATGTTCTGCCAAGGGTTGGTTTGCGCATT
CACAGTTCTCCGCAAGAATTGATTGGCTCCAATTCTTGGAGTGGTGAATCCGTTAGCGAGGTGCCGCCGG
CTTCCATTCAGGTCGAGGTGGCCCGGCTCCATGCACCGCGACGCAACGCGGGGAGGCAGACAAGGTATAG
GGCGGCGCCTACAATCCATGCCAACCCGTTCCATGTGCTCGCCGAGGCGGCATAAATCGCCGTGACGATC
AGCGGTCCAGTGATCGAAGTTAGGCTGGTAAGAGCCGCGAGCGATCCTTGAAGCTGTCCCTGATGGTCGT
CATCTACCTGCCTGGACAGCATGGCCTGCAACGCGGGCATCCCGATGCCGCCGGAAGCGAGAAGAATCAT
AATGGGGAAGGCCATCCAGCCTCGCGTCGCGAACGCCAGCAAGACGTAGCCCAGCGCGTCGGCCGCCATG
CCGGCGATAATGGCCTGCTTCTCGCCGAAACGTTTGGTGGCGGGACCAGTGACGAAGGCTTGAGCGAGGG
CGTGCAAGATTCCGAATACCGCAAGCGACAGGCCGATCATCGTCGCGCTCCAGCGAAAGCGGTCCTCGCC
GAAAATGACCCAGAGCGCTGCCGGCACCTGTCCTACGAGTTGCATGATAAAGAAGACAGTCATAAGTGCG
GCGACGATAGTCATGCCCCGCGCCCACCGGAAGGAGCTGACTGGGTTGAAGGCTCTCAAGGGCATCGGTC
GAGATCCCGGTGCCTAATGAGTGAGCTAACTTACATTAATTGCGTTGCGCTCACTGCCCGCTTTCCAGTC
GGGAAACCTGTCGTGCCAGCTGCATTAATGAATCGGCCAACGCGCGGGGAGAGGCGGTTTGCGTATTGGG
CGCCAGGGTGGTTTTTCTTTTCACCAGTGAGACGGGCAACAGCTGATTGCCCTTCACCGCCTGGCCCTGA
GAGAGTTGCAGCAAGCGGTCCACGCTGGTTTGCCCCAGCAGGCGAAAATCCTGTTTGATGGTGGTTAACG
GCGGGATATAACATGAGCTGTCTTCGGTATCGTCGTATCCCACTACCGAGATATCCGCACCAACGCGCAG
CCCGGACTCGGTAATGGCGCGCATTGCGCCCAGCGCCATCTGATCGTTGGCAACCAGCATCGCAGTGGGA
ACGATGCCCTCATTCAGCATTTGCATGGTTTGTTGAAAACCGGACATGGCACTCCAGTCGCCTTCCCGTT
CCGCTATCGGCTGAATTTGATTGCGAGTGAGATATTTATGCCAGCCAGCCAGACGCAGACGCGCCGAGAC
AGAACTTAATGGGCCCGCTAACAGCGCGATTTGCTGGTGACCCAATGCGACCAGATGCTCCACGCCCAGT
CGCGTACCGTCTTCATGGGAGAAAATAATACTGTTGATGGGTGTCTGGTCAGAGACATCAAGAAATAACG
CCGGAACATTAGTGCAGGCAGCTTCCACAGCAATGGCATCCTGGTCATCCAGCGGATAGTTAATGATCAG
CCCACTGACGCGTTGCGCGAGAAGATTGTGCACCGCCGCTTTACAGGCTTCGACGCCGCTTCGTTCTACC
ATCGACACCACCACGCTGGCACCCAGTTGATCGGCGCGAGATTTAATCGCCGCGACAATTTGCGACGGCG
CGTGCAGGGCCAGACTGGAGGTGGCAACGCCAATCAGCAACGACTGTTTGCCCGCCAGTTGTTGTGCCAC
GCGGTTGGGAATGTAATTCAGCTCCGCCATCGCCGCTTCCACTTTTTCCCGCGTTTTCGCAGAAACGTGG
CTGGCCTGGTTCACCACGCGGGAAACGGTCTGATAAGAGACACCGGCATACTCTGCGACATCGTATAACG
TTACTGGTTTCACATTCACCACCCTGAATTGACTCTCTTCCGGGCGCTATCATGCCATACCGCGAAAGGT
TTTGCGCCATTCGATGGTGTCCGGGATCTCGACGCTCTCCCTTATGCGACTCCTGCATTAGGAAGCAGCC
CAGTAGTAGGTTGAGGCCGTTGAGCACCGCCGCCGCAAGGAATGGTGCATGCAAGGAGATGGCGCCCAAC
AGTCCCCCGGCCACGGGGCCTGCCACCATACCCACGCCGAAACAAGCGCTCATGAGCCCGAAGTGGCGAG
CCCGATCTTCCCCATCGGTGATGTCGGCGATATAGGCGCCAGCAACCGCACCTGTGGCGCCGGTGATGCC
GGCCACGATGCGTCCGGCGTAGAGGATCGAGATCTCGATCCCGCGAAATTAATACGACTCACTATAGGGG
AATTGTGAGCGGATAACAATTCCCCACTAGTAATAATTTTGTTTAACTTTAAGAAGGAGATATACCATGG
GCAGCAGCCATCATCATCATCATCACAGCAGCGGTACCGGCAGCGGCCTGGAAGTTCTGTTCCAGGGGCC
CCATATGCTCGAGATCCCAAAGGATAGGCGAGAGAACTTGCAGAAGAAACTGTTCCATATGCAGCAATTA
CTACCAAATTCCGGGCTTCCTAATCTTGATCGCTGGCACTCGCTCTTCCCACTCGATACAAAGGCTACGA
GGAACTCCACTTGCTTTGGCTATCCTAGTTGGATGTACAAAGCACAGAACAACAAGAATGGGAGACACTT
CGCCTTGAGACGTATCGAAGGTTACCGGTTGACCAACGAAAAGGCCATTCTCAACGTCACTAAGGAGTGG
AAAAAGATCATCAACGCAAACATTGTCACCGTACACGAAGCATTTACCACCGAATTCTTTGGCGACAGTT
CTCTGATCTTCGTGTATGACTTTCACCCTCTTTCCGAAACACTCTACGACCATCATTTTCCACCAAACAA
CAGCCACAACAGATTACGGAATACGAACAAGATTCCCGAGAACCTTTTATGGAGCTATGTGTGCCAAATA
GCGAACGCGCTGTTGGCCATCCACAATGCCAAGCTGGCCGCCCGCTGTCTGGAGTTGAGCAAGATCATCT
GGGAAAACAACCGCATTCGGCTTGCGGCGTGCTCAATCCTCGATGTACTACATCATGACAGCCCCAATCG
CAAAACTATTGAGGAGCTGCAACAAGAGGATTTTGTCAAGTTTGGCAGAATTATTCTGGCTCTGGCCACG
AACACCCCGACGCTCAATTTCAACAACATTGACGCTGCTCTGGCTACCATTGTGCCGCGCTATTCGACAC
AGTTGAGGGGAGTATTGGAATGGCTCATTAAGCCTTCTGCTCCAGGGGAAACCAAGACGGTTGAGACCCT
ACTTGGCGGAATCACAACACACCTCGCCAATTTTGCCAATTTTGTCATGCAGGAGTCCGATGAGAAAGAG
TTCCATCTTATGAGGGAATTGGAGAATGGCAGGATTGCCCGTCTCATGTTCAAACTGTCCGTTGTTAACG
AGCGGGGCGATTCTTGTGGGGTGCACAACTGGTCGGAAACTGGAGAGCGCCTCCTCCTAAAACTATTCAG
GGATTATGTCTTCCACCAAGTGGATGCCGATGGAAAGGCTCGGCTCGACACGAATCACTACCTCAATTGC
TTGAGTAAGCTCGACGCCAGCTCCGAAGAACAGATCTTGCTCACCAGTCGCGACAATGCCACGGTTTTCG
TCGAGAGCTACAGGAGTATACGACAGATGCTGGACCGTGCGTATGGCGAGCTTGGAAAGGAAAGTAAACC
GAGCGCGACGGGGGCTACCATCTGACCTAGGAGATCCGGCTGCTAACAAAGCCCGAAAGGAAGCTGAGTT
GGCTGCTGCCACCGCTGAGCAATAACTAGCATAACCCCTTGGGGCCTCTAAACGGGTCTTGAGGGGTTTT
TTGCTGAAAGGAGGAACTATATCCGGATATCCCGCAAGAGGCCCGGCAGTACCGGCATAACCAAGCCTAT
GCCTACAGCATCCAGGGTGACGGTGCCGAGGATGACGATGAGCGCATTGTTAGATTTCATACACGGTGCC
TGACTGCGTTAGCAATTTAACTGTGATAAACTACCGCATTAAAGCTTATCGATGATAAGCTGTCAAACAT
GAGAA
Features (pLannotate 1.2.2; 20 found; start..end, strand, type, name):
    104..208     +  promoter       AmpR promoter: bla
    209..1069    +  CDS            AmpR: β-lactamase; bla; confers resistance to ampicillin, carbenicillin, and related antibiotics
   1240..1828    +  rep_origin     ori: high-copy-number ColE1/pMB1/pBR322/pUC origin of replication
   2014..2156    -  misc_feature   bom: basis of mobility region from pBR322
   2258..2449    -  CDS            rop: Rop protein, which maintains plasmids at low copy number; rop
   2466..2846    +  CDS            YPB1_ECOLX: Protein predicted: Swiss-Prot protein existence level 4. From Escherichia coli.
   3088..3712    -  CDS            TcR (fragment): tetracycline efflux protein; tet; confers resistance to tetracycline
   3727..3748    -  protein_bind   CAP binding site: CAP binding activates transcription in the presence of cAMP. E. coli catabolite activator protein
   3761..4843    -  CDS            lacI: lac repressor; lacI; The lac repressor binds to the lac operator to inhibit transcription in E. coli. This inhibition can be relieved by adding lactose or isopropyl-β-D-thiogalactopyranoside (IPTG).
   4844..4921    -  promoter       lacI promoter: lacI
   4929..5208    -  CDS            TcR (fragment): tetracycline efflux protein; tet; confers resistance to tetracycline
   5230..5248    +  promoter       T7 promoter: promoter for bacteriophage T7 RNA polymerase
   5249..5273    +  protein_bind   lac operator: The lac repressor binds to the lac operator to inhibit transcription in E. coli. This inhibition can be relieved by adding lactose or isopropyl-β-D-thiogalactopyranoside (IPTG). lac repressor encoded by lacI
   5288..5310    +  RBS            RBS: efficient ribosome binding site from bacteriophage T7 gene 10 (Olins and Rangwala, 1989)
   5329..5345    +  CDS            capTEV™ (fragment): composite tag for in vivo biotinylation, TEV protease cleavage, and 6xHis tagging
   5404..6672    +  CDS            par-2 (fragment): PAN3_NEUCR - Also known as pan3 From Neurospora crassa (strain ATCC 24698 / 74-OR23-1A / CBS 708.71 / DSM 1257 / FGSC 987).
   6689..6738    +  CDS            SET1 (fragment): solubility-enhancement tag derived from T7 phage gene 10B
   6746..6793    +  terminator     T7 terminator: transcription terminator for bacteriophage T7 RNA polymerase
   6816..6920    -  CDS            TcR (fragment): tetracycline efflux protein; tet; confers resistance to tetracycline
   6968..6996    -  promoter       tet promoter: E. coli promoter for tetracycline efflux protein gene
