[The description below was written by a language model from this plasmid's Addgene catalogue record and pLannotate feature annotations shown in this document.]
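Description:
pnEA-NpH-NcPAN3_234-656-V627E_Y is a 7,005 nt bacterial expression plasmid for producing a mutant fragment of the Neurospora crassa PAN3 protein in E. coli. The catalogue lists the backbone as unknown, but the annotated features show a pET-like, pBR322-derived architecture. These include a ColE1/pMB1-type origin with the bom mobility region and the rop gene, which fits the low copy number recorded, and an ampicillin resistance cassette (bla with its own promoter) for selection. Several disrupted fragments of the tetracycline resistance gene and its promoter remain as backbone remnants and are not expected to be functional.

The expression cassette consists of a T7 promoter followed by a lac operator and the T7 gene 10 ribosome binding site, with a T7 terminator downstream. A lacI gene under its own promoter is carried on the plasmid. Transcription therefore depends on a host that supplies T7 RNA polymerase and is inducible with IPTG. A short N-terminal match to a His/TEV-type composite tag precedes the insert, suggesting an N-terminal His tag, though the record does not define the tag or any cleavage site. The small fragment annotated as a T7 gene 10-derived solubility tag just before the terminator is probably vector-derived sequence.

The roughly 1.27 kb insert is identified as N. crassa PAN3 and carries the V627E substitution. The records are inconsistent: the plasmid name gives PAN3 residues 234–656, whereas the purpose and insert fields say "PAN2_264-656". The feature table supports PAN3, and the annotated length fits 234–656. The associated study concerns the PAN2–PAN3 deadenylase complex, so the plasmid probably served to make recombinant mutant protein for structural or biochemical work.
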