Addgene plasmid #148092: pnEA-NpH-NcPAN3_234-656-V627E_Y
Purpose: Bacterial Expression of NcPAN2_264-656-V627E
Depositing lab: Elisa Izaurralde. Depositing organization: Max Planck Institute for Developmental Biology. Publication: An asymmetric PAN3 dimer recruits a single PAN2 exonuclease to mediate mRNA deadenylation and decay. Jonas S, Christie M, Peter D, Bhandari D, Loh B, Huntzinger E, Weichenrieder O, Izaurralde E. Nat Struct Mol Biol. 2014 Jul;21(7):599-608. doi: 10.1038/nsmb.2837. Epub 2014 Jun 1. PubMed 24880343.
Backbone
  Vector backbone: Unknown
  Vector type: Bacterial Expression
Growth in bacteria
  Bacterial resistance: Ampicillin, 100 μg/mL
  Growth temperature: 37°C
  Growth strain: DH5alpha
  Copy number: Low Copy
Gene/Insert
  Gene/Insert name: NcPAN2_264-656-V627E
  Species: Neurospora crassa
  Cloning method: Unknown
Terms and licenses: Academic/Nonprofit Terms; Industry Terms: Not Available to Industry
Depositor comments: ORF extracted from N. crassa Databank: NCU01929.7 Plasmids from this collection were made available to the research community and donated after the lab closed. Please note that the sequence provided by the depositing laboratory may be theoretical/predicted or based on Sanger sequencing results. There may be discrepancies between sequencing results obtained by Addgene and the depositor sequence. If an Addgene verified sequence is not available, please contact before placing your order to request that our lab fully sequence the plasmid.
How to cite: pnEA-NpH-NcPAN3_234-656-V627E_Y was a gift from Elisa Izaurralde (Addgene plasmid # 148092 ; http://n2t.net/addgene:148092 ; RRID:Addgene_148092)
